Addgene plasmid #15841: pMOR32-4-ISH
Depositing lab: Peter Mombaerts. Depositing organization: Rockefeller University. Publication: Differential impact of Lhx2 deficiency on expression of class I and class II odorant receptor genes in mouse. Hirota J, Omura M, Mombaerts P. Mol Cell Neurosci. 2007 Apr . 34(4):679-88. 10.1016/j.mcn.2007.01.014 PubMed 17350283.
Backbone
  Vector backbone: pGEM-T Easy
  Backbone manufacturer: promega
  Backbone size w/o insert (bp): 3015
  Vector type: cloning vector
Growth in bacteria
  Bacterial resistance: Ampicillin, 100 μg/mL
  Growth temperature: 37°C
  Growth strain: DH5alpha
  Copy number: High Copy
Gene/Insert
  Gene/Insert name: MOR32-4 (alt name: Olfr672)
  Species: M. musculus (mouse)
  Insert size (bp): 937
  GenBank ID: NM_146760
  Entrez Gene: Olfr672 (a.k.a. Ors46, MOR32-4)
  Cloning method: Restriction Enzyme
  Sequencing primers: 5′ M13 reverse, SP6; 3′ M13, T7
Terms and licenses: Academic/Nonprofit Terms; Industry Terms: Not Available to Industry
How to cite: pMOR32-4-ISH was a gift from Peter Mombaerts (Addgene plasmid # 15841 ; http://n2t.net/addgene:15841 ; RRID:Addgene_15841)
