[The description below was written by a language model from this plasmid's Addgene catalogue record.]
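Description:
pMOR32-4-ISH is a bacterial cloning plasmid built on the Promega pGEM-T Easy backbone (about 3.0 kb without insert) and carrying a 937 bp fragment of the mouse odorant receptor gene MOR32-4, also known as Olfr672. It is maintained in E. coli as a high-copy plasmid under ampicillin selection. No feature table accompanies the record, so the exact boundaries and orientation of the insert relative to the vector elements are not stated. The record also does not say whether the fragment covers the complete coding region or only part of it.

The pGEM-T Easy backbone places its multiple cloning site between opposing T7 and SP6 bacteriophage RNA polymerase promoters, and the record lists SP6/M13 reverse and T7/M13 as the sequencing primers on either side of the insert, consistent with that arrangement. This layout allows in vitro run-off transcription from either strand of a linearised template, giving antisense and sense RNA from the same plasmid. There is no eukaryotic promoter, tag or reporter recorded, so the construct is not an expression vector for the receptor protein. The "ISH" suffix in the name, together with the associated study of class I and class II odorant receptor gene expression in Lhx2-deficient mice, indicates that the plasmid serves as a template for labelled riboprobes to detect Olfr672 transcripts by in situ hybridisation, presumably in olfactory tissue. Which polymerase yields the antisense probe cannot be determined from the record.
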