>Addgene plasmid #15841 | pMOR32-4-ISH | depositor partial sequence | sequence record 8379 | Author sequence
ATGTCACCAGGCAACAGCTCATGGATTCATCCTTCTTCCTTCCTGCTCTTGGGAATCCCAGGACTGGAAG
AGTTGCAGTTCTGGCTTGGTTTGCCATTTGGAACAGTCTATCTTATTGCTGTCCTAGGGAATGTCATCAT
TCTCTTTGTAATCTATCTAGAGCACAGCCTTCACCAACCTATGTTCTACTTACTGGCCATACTGGCTGTT
ACTGACTTGGGTCTGTCTACAGCAACTGTTCCCAGAGCACTCGGTATATTCTGGTTTGGCTTCCATAAGA
TTGCCTTTAGGGACTGTGTAGCTCAAATGTTTTTCATACATCTGTTTACAGGCATCGAAACATTCATGCT
TGTAGCTATGGCCTTTGATCGCTACATTGCCATCTGTAACCCTCTCCGATATAACACTATCCTCACCAAC
AGAACAATCTGCATTATTGTTGGAGTTGGACTATTTAAAAATTTCATTTTGGTTTTTCCACTTATATTTC
TCATTCTAAGGCTTTCATTCTGTGGACACAATATCATACCACACACATACTGTGAGCACATGGGCATTGC
TCGACTGGCATGTGTCAGCATCAAGGTTAATGTATTATTTGGATTAATACTCATATCTATGATACTTCTG
GATGTTGTTTTGATTGCTCTGTCCTATGCGAAAATTCTTCATGCTGTATTTAAACTCCCATCCTGGGAAG
CCAGACTCAAAGCTCTTAATACCTGTGGTTCCCATGTGTGTGTGATCTTGGCTTTCTTCACTCCAGCCTT
TTTCTCCTTCTTGACTCATCGATTTGGACACAATATTCCACGATATATCCACATCCTCCTTGCTAACTTA
TATGTGATCATTCCCCCTGCTCTTAACCCTCTTATTTATGGGGTGAGAACCAAACAGATTCGAGATCGTG
TGGTGATATTTTTTTGCAAGGAAGTTTACAGTGAGCTT
