>Addgene plasmid #15841 | pMOR32-4-ISH | addgene partial sequence | sequence record 22577 | 15841 with M13F
TCCCGGCCGCCATGGCCGCGGGATTAAGCTCACTGTAAACTTCCTTGCAAAAAAATATCACCACACGATC
TCGAATCTGTTTGGTTCTCACCCCATAAATAAGAGGGTTAAGAGCAGGGGGAATGATCACATATAAGTTA
GCAAGGAGGATGTGGATATATCGTGGAATATTGTGTCCAAATCGATGAGTCAAGAAGGAGAAAAAGGCTG
GAGTGAAGAAAGCCAAGATCACACACACATGGGAACCACAGGTATTAAGAGCTTTGAGTCTGGCTTCCCA
GGATGGGAGTTTAAATACAGCATGAAGAATTTTCGCATAGGACAGAGCAATCAAAACAACATCCAGAAGT
ATCATAGATATGAGTATTAATCCAAATAATACATTAACCTTGATGCTGACACATGCCAGTCGAGCAATGC
CCATGTGCTCACAGTATGTGTGTGGTACGATATTGTGTCCACAGAATGAAAGCCTTAGAATGAGAAATAT
AAGTGGAAAAACCAAAATGAAATTTTTAAATAGTCCAACTCCAACAATAATGCAGATTGTTCTGTTGGTG
AGGATAGTGTTATATCGGAGAGGGTTACAGATGGCAATGTAGCGATCAAAGGCCATAGCTACAAGCATGA
ATGTTTCGATGCCTGTAAACAGATGTATGAAAAACATTTGAGCTACACAGTCCCTAAAGGCAATCTTATG
GAAGCCAAACCAGAATATACCGAGTGCTCTGGGAACAGTTGCTGTAGACAGACCCAAGTCAGTAACAGCC
AGTATGGCCAGTAA
